Addgene plasmid #128425: pCS2+mTurquoise2-Golgi
Purpose: Contains insert allowing in-vivo visualization of Golgi apparatus
Depositing lab: Rusty Lansford. Depositing organization: Children's Hospital Los Angeles. Publication: Fast and Efficient Expression of Multiple Proteins in Avian Embryos Using mRNA Electroporation. Tran M, Dave M, Lansford R. J Vis Exp. 2019 Jun 7;(148). doi: 10.3791/59664. PubMed 31233018.
Backbone
  Vector backbone: pCS2+CyclinB1-GFP
  Backbone size w/o insert (bp): 4093
  Vector type: Mammalian Expression
Growth in bacteria
  Bacterial resistance: Ampicillin, 100 μg/mL
  Growth temperature: 37°C
  Growth strain: DH5alpha
  Copy number: High Copy
Gene/Insert
  Gene/Insert name: mTurquoise2-Golgi
  Species: H. sapiens (human)
  Insert size (bp): 932
  Promoter: CMV & SP6
  Cloning method: Restriction Enzyme; 5′ cloning site BglII (destroyed during cloning); 3′ cloning site BsrG1 (unknown if destroyed)
  Sequencing primers: 5′ SP6; 3′ T3
Terms and licenses: Academic/Nonprofit Terms; Industry Terms: Not Available to Industry
How to cite: pCS2+mTurquoise2-Golgi was a gift from Rusty Lansford (Addgene plasmid # 128425 ; http://n2t.net/addgene:128425 ; RRID:Addgene_128425)
