[The description below was written by a language model from this plasmid's Addgene catalogue record and pLannotate feature annotations shown in this document.]
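Description:
pCS2+mTurquoise2-Golgi is a 5,025 bp expression plasmid derived from the pCS2+ family (its immediate parent is listed as pCS2+CyclinB1-GFP). It is catalogued as a mammalian expression vector and was deposited in connection with work on mRNA electroporation into avian embryos. It replicates in E. coli from a high-copy ColE1/pUC-type origin and is selected with ampicillin through the β-lactamase gene and its own promoter. An f1 origin and remnants of a lac promoter/operator, lacI and lacZα are also present as backbone carry-over.

The payload is a roughly 930 bp fusion open reading frame. A short fragment of human beta-1,4-galactosyltransferase 1 (B4GALT1) lies upstream of mTurquoise2, a bright monomeric cyan fluorescent protein, and the two are joined through a residual stretch of multiple cloning site. N-terminal portions of this enzyme are commonly used as Golgi-targeting signals, which fits the stated purpose of labelling the Golgi apparatus for in vivo imaging. The record does not specify which residues of the enzyme are included.

Two promoters sit in tandem ahead of the fusion. The simian cytomegalovirus IE94 enhancer/promoter drives expression directly from transfected or electroporated DNA. The SP6 promoter immediately downstream allows in vitro transcription of mRNA encoding the same protein. An SV40 polyadenylation signal follows the coding region, and the partial T7 promoter and the T3 promoter downstream of the insert point back toward it. This arrangement suits use either as a DNA expression vector or as a template for synthetic mRNA, which can be introduced into embryos for rapid cyan labelling of the Golgi, potentially alongside other colour-coded organelle markers.
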