Features (pLannotate 1.2.2; 17 found; start..end, strand, type, name):
      1..978     +  promoter       CMV IE94 promoter: enhancer/promoter region of simian cytomegalovirus major immediate early transcription unit IE94
   1013..1031    +  promoter       SP6 promoter: promoter for bacteriophage SP6 RNA polymerase
   1076..1258    +  CDS            B4GALT1 (fragment): B4GT1_HUMAN - Also known as GGTB2. Experimental evidence at protein level: Swiss-Prot protein existence level 1. [Processed beta-1,4-galactosyltransferase 1]: The cell surface form functions as a recognition molecule during a variety of cell to cell and cell to matrix interactions, as those occurring during development and egg fertilization, by binding to specific oligosaccharide ligands on opposing cells or in the extracellular matrix. From Homo sapiens (Human).
   1253..1284    +  misc_feature   MCS (fragment): multiple cloning site
   1298..2017    +  CDS            mTurquoise2: enhanced monomeric variant of CFP (Goedhart et al., 2012) mammalian codon-optimized
   2033..2050    -  promoter       T7 promoter (fragment): promoter for bacteriophage T7 RNA polymerase
   2055..2189    -  polyA_signal   SV40 poly(A) signal: SV40 polyadenylation signal
   2302..2320    -  promoter       T3 promoter: promoter for bacteriophage T3 RNA polymerase
   2365..2381    -  protein_bind   lac operator: The lac repressor binds to the lac operator to inhibit transcription in E. coli. This inhibition can be relieved by adding lactose or isopropyl-β-D-thiogalactopyranoside (IPTG). lac repressor encoded by lacI
   2389..2419    -  promoter       lac promoter: promoter for the E. coli lac operon
   2434..2455    -  protein_bind   CAP binding site: CAP binding activates transcription in the presence of cAMP. E. coli catabolite activator protein
   2468..2560    -  CDS            lacI (fragment): lac repressor; lacI; The lac repressor binds to the lac operator to inhibit transcription in E. coli. This inhibition can be relieved by adding lactose or isopropyl-β-D-thiogalactopyranoside (IPTG).
   2743..3331    -  rep_origin     ori: high-copy-number ColE1/pMB1/pBR322/pUC origin of replication
   3502..4362    -  CDS            AmpR: β-lactamase; bla; confers resistance to ampicillin, carbenicillin, and related antibiotics
   4363..4467    -  promoter       AmpR promoter: bla
   4520..4948    -  rep_origin     f1 ori (sequence partly withheld): f1 bacteriophage origin of replication; arrow indicates direction of (+) strand synthesis
   4953..5019    -  CDS            lacZα (fragment): LacZα fragment of β-galactosidase; lacZ fragment
>Addgene plasmid #128425 | pCS2+mTurquoise2-Golgi | addgene full sequence | sequence record 251682 | Addgene NGS Result
GCCAATTCAATATGGCGTATATGGACTCATGCCAATTCAATATGGTGGATCTGGACCTGTGCCAATTCAA
TATGGCGTATATGGACTCGTGCCAATTCAATATGGTGGATCTGGACCCCAGCCAATTCAATATGGCGGAC
TTGGCACCATGCCAATTCAATATGGCGGACCTGGCACTGTGCCAACTGGGGAGGGGTCTACTTGGCACGG
TGCCAAGTTTGAGGAGGGGTCTTGGCCCTGTGCCAAGTCCGCCATATTGAATTGGCATGGTGCCAATAAT
GGCGGCCATATTGGCTATATGCCAGGATCAATATATAGGCAATATCCAATATGGCCCTATGCCAATATGG
CTATTGGCCAGGTTCAATACTATGTATTGGCCCTATGCCATATAGTATTCCATATATGGGTTTTCCTATT
GACGTAGATAGCCCCTCCCAATGGGCGGTCCCATATACCATATATGGGGCTTCCTAATACCGCCCATAGC
CACTCCCCCATTGACGTCAATGGTCTCTATATATGGTCTTTCCTATTGACGTCATATGGGCGGTCCTATT
GACGTATATGGCGCCTCCCCCATTGACGTCAATTACGGTAAATGGCCCGCCTGGCTCAATGCCCATTGAC
GTCAATAGGACCACCCACCATTGACGTCAATGGGATGGCTCATTGCCCATTCATATCCGTTCTCACGCCC
CCTATTGACGTCAATGACGGTAAATGGCCCACTTGGCAGTACATCAATATCTATTAATAGTAACTTGGCA
AGTACATTACTATTGGAAGTACGCCAGGGTACATTGGCAGTACTCCCATTGACGTCAATGGCGGTAAATG
GCCCGCGATGGCTGCCAAGTACATCCCCATTGACGTCAATGGGGAGGGGCAATGACGCAAATGGGCGTTC
CATTGACGTAAATGGGCGGTAGGCGTGCCTAATGGGAGGTCTATATAAGCAATGCTCGTTTAGGGAACCG
CCATTCTGCCTGGGGACGTCGGAGCAAGCTTGATTTAGGTGACACTATAGAATACAAGCTACTTGTTCTT
TTTGCAGGATCTCGAGCTCGCCACCATGAGGCTTCGGGAGCCGCTCCTGAGCGGCAGCGCCGCGATGCCA
GGCGCGTCCCTACAGCGGGCCTGCCGCCTGCTCGTGGCCGTCTGCGCTCTGCACCTTGGCGTCACCCTCG
TTTACTACCTGGCTGGCCGCGACCTGAGCCGCCTGCCCCAACTGGTCGGAGTCTCCACACCGCTGCAGTC
GACGGTACCGCGGGCCCGGGATCCACCGGTCGCCACCATGGTGAGCAAGGGCGAGGAGCTGTTCACCGGG
GTGGTGCCCATCCTGGTCGAGCTGGACGGCGACGTAAACGGCCACAAGTTCAGCGTGTCCGGCGAGGGCG
AGGGCGATGCCACCTACGGCAAGCTGACCCTGAAGTTCATCTGCACCACCGGCAAGCTGCCCGTGCCCTG
GCCCACCCTCGTGACCACCCTGTCCTGGGGCGTGCAGTGCTTCGCCCGCTACCCCGACCACATGAAGCAG
CACGACTTCTTCAAGTCCGCCATGCCCGAAGGCTACGTCCAGGAGCGCACCATCTTCTTCAAGGACGACG
GCAACTACAAGACCCGCGCCGAGGTGAAGTTCGAGGGCGACACCCTGGTGAACCGCATCGAGCTGAAGGG
CATCGACTTCAAGGAGGACGGCAACATCCTGGGGCACAAGCTGGAGTACAACTACTTTAGCGACAACGTC
TATATCACCGCCGACAAGCAGAAGAACGGCATCAAGGCCAACTTCAAGATCCGCCACAACATCGAGGACG
GCGGCGTGCAGCTCGCCGACCACTACCAGCAGAACACCCCCATCGGCGACGGCCCCGTGCTGCTGCCCGA
CAACCACTACCTGAGCACCCAGTCCAAGCTGAGCAAAGACCCCAACGAGAAGCGCGATCACATGGTCCTG
CTGGAGTTCGTGACCGCCGCCGGGATCACTCTCGGCATGGACGAGCTGTACAAGTAAGTCGAGCCTCTAG
AACTATAGTGAGTCGTATTACGTAGATCCAGACATGATAAGATACATTGATGAGTTTGGACAAACCACAA
CTAGAATGCAGTGAAAAAAATGCTTTATTTGTGAAATTTGTGATGCTATTGCTTTATTTGTAACCATTAT
AAGCTGCAATAAACAAGTTAACAACAACAATTGCATTCATTTTATGTTTCAGGTTCAGGGGGAGGTGTGG
GAGGTTTTTTAATTCGCGGCCGCGGCGCCAATGCATTGGGCCCGGTACCCAGCTTTTGTTCCCTTTAGTG
AGGGTTAATTGCGCGCTTGGCGTAATCATGGTCATAGCTGTTTCCTGTGTGAAATTGTTATCCGCTCACA
ATTCCACACAACATACGAGCCGGGAGCATAAAGTGTAAAGCCTGGGGTGCCTAATGAGTGAGCTAACTCA
CATTAATTGCGTTGCGCTCACTGCCCGCTTTCCAGTCGGGAAACCTGTCGTGCCAGCTGCATTAATGAAT
CGGCCAACGCGCGGGGAGAGGCGGTTTGCGTATTGGGCGCTCTTCCGCTTCCTCGCTCACTGACTCGCTG
CGCTCGGTCGTTCGGCTGCGGCGAGCGGTATCAGCTCACTCAAAGGCGGTAATACGGTTATCCACAGAAT
CAGGGGATAACGCAGGAAAGAACATGTGAGCAAAAGGCCAGCAAAAGGCCAGGAACCGTAAAAAGGCCGC
GTTGCTGGCGTTTTTCCATAGGCTCCGCCCCCCTGACGAGCATCACAAAAATCGACGCTCAAGTCAGAGG
TGGCGAAACCCGACAGGACTATAAAGATACCAGGCGTTTCCCCCTGGAAGCTCCCTCGTGCGCTCTCCTG
TTCCGACCCTGCCGCTTACCGGATACCTGTCCGCCTTTCTCCCTTCGGGAAGCGTGGCGCTTTCTCATAG
CTCACGCTGTAGGTATCTCAGTTCGGTGTAGGTCGTTCGCTCCAAGCTGGGCTGTGTGCACGAACCCCCC
GTTCAGCCCGACCGCTGCGCCTTATCCGGTAACTATCGTCTTGAGTCCAACCCGGTAAGACACGACTTAT
CGCCACTGGCAGCAGCCACTGGTAACAGGATTAGCAGAGCGAGGTATGTAGGCGGTGCTACAGAGTTCTT
GAAGTGGTGGCCTAACTACGGCTACACTAGAAGAACAGTATTTGGTATCTGCGCTCTGCTGAAGCCAGTT
ACCTTCGGAAAAAGAGTTGGTAGCTCTTGATCCGGCAAACAAACCACCGCTGGTAGCGGTGGTTTTTTTG
TTTGCAAGCAGCAGATTACGCGCAGAAAAAAAGGATCTCAAGAAGATCCTTTGATCTTTTCTACGGGGTC
TGACGCTCAGTGGAACGAAAACTCACGTTAAGGGATTTTGGTCATGAGATTATCAAAAAGGATCTTCACC
TAGATCCTTTTAAATTAAAAATGAAGTTTTAAATCAATCTAAAGTATATATGAGTAAACTTGGTCTGACA
GTTACCAATGCTTAATCAGTGAGGCACCTATCTCAGCGATCTGTCTATTTCGTTCATCCATAGTTGCCTG
ACTCCCCGTCGTGTAGATAACTACGATACGGGAGGGCTTACCATCTGGCCCCAGTGCTGCAATGATACCG
CGAGACCCACGCTCACCGGCTCCAGATTTATCAGCAATAAACCAGCCAGCCGGAAGGGCCGAGCGCAGAA
GTGGTCCTGCAACTTTATCCGCCTCCATCCAGTCTATTAATTGTTGCCGGGAAGCTAGAGTAAGTAGTTC
GCCAGTTAATAGTTTGCGCAACGTTGTTGCCATTGCTACAGGCATCGTGGTGTCACGCTCGTCGTTTGGT
ATGGCTTCATTCAGCTCCGGTTCCCAACGATCAAGGCGAGTTACATGATCCCCCATGTTGTGCAAAAAAG
CGGTTAGCTCCTTCGGTCCTCCGATCGTTGTCAGAAGTAAGTTGGCCGCAGTGTTATCACTCATGGTTAT
GGCAGCACTGCATAATTCTCTTACTGTCATGCCATCCGTAAGATGCTTTTCTGTGACTGGTGAGTACTCA
ACCAAGTCATTCTGAGAATAGTGTATGCGGCGACCGAGTTGCTCTTGCCCGGCGTCAATACGGGATAATA
CCGCGCCACATAGCAGAACTTTAAAAGTGCTCATCATTGGAAAACGTTCTTCGGGGCGAAAACTCTCAAG
GATCTTACCGCTGTTGAGATCCAGTTCGATGTAACCCACTCGTGCACCCAACTGATCTTCAGCATCTTTT
ACTTTCACCAGCGTTTCTGGGTGAGCAAAAACAGGAAGGCAAAATGCCGCAAAAAAGGGAATAAGGGCGA
CACGGAAATGTTGAATACTCATACTCTTCCTTTTTCAATATTATTGAAGCATTTATCAGGGTTATTGTCT
CATGAGCGGATACATATTTGAATGTATTTAGAAAAATAAACAAATAGGGGTTCCGCGCACATTTCCCCGA
AAAGTGCCACCTAAATTGTAAGCGTTAATATTTTGTTAAAATTCGCGTTAAATTTTTGTTAAATCAGCTC
ATTTTTTAACCAATAGGCCGAAATCGGCAAAATCCCTTATAAATCAAAAGAATAGACCGAGATAGGGT
[37 nt withheld, positions 4619-4655]
AAAGAACGTGGACTCCAACGTCAAAGG
[49 nt withheld, positions 4683-4731]
T
[91 nt withheld, positions 4733-4823]
G
[124 nt withheld, positions 4825-4948]
CCCATTCGCCATTCAGGCTGCGCAACTGTTGGGAAGGGCGATCGGTGCGGGCCTCTTCGCTATTACGCCA
GTCGACC
